Addgene plasmid #191393: pcDNA3 Flag-MBD1-14-mVenusC
Purpose: MBD domain of MBD1 fused to C-terminal part of split mVenus
Depositing lab: Albert Jeltsch. Depositing organization: Universitaet Stuttgart. Publication: Modular fluorescence complementation sensors for live cell detection of epigenetic signals at endogenous genomic sites. Lungu C, Pinter S, Broche J, Rathert P, Jeltsch A. Nat Commun. 2017 Sep 21;8(1):649. doi: 10.1038/s41467-017-00457-z. PubMed 28935858.
Backbone
  Vector backbone: pcDNA3
  Backbone size w/o insert (bp): 5440
  Total vector size (bp): 5977
  Vector type: Mammalian Expression
  Selectable markers: Neomycin (select with G418)
Growth in bacteria
  Bacterial resistance: Ampicillin, 100 μg/mL
  Growth temperature: 37°C
  Growth strain: DH5alpha
  Copy number: High Copy
Gene/Insert
  Gene/Insert name: pcDNA3 Flag-MBD1-14-mVenusC
  Species: H. sapiens (human)
  Insert size (bp): 535
  Promoter: CMV
  Tag / fusion protein: 3xFLAG (N terminal on insert)
  Cloning method: Gibson Cloning
  Sequencing primers: 5′ CAACGGGACTTTCCAAAATGTCG
Terms and licenses: Academic/Nonprofit Terms; Industry Terms: Not Available to Industry
How to cite: pcDNA3 Flag-MBD1-14-mVenusC was a gift from Albert Jeltsch (Addgene plasmid # 191393 ; http://n2t.net/addgene:191393 ; RRID:Addgene_191393)
