[The description below was written by a language model from this plasmid's Addgene catalogue record and pLannotate feature annotations shown in this document.]
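Description:
pcDNA3 Flag-MBD1-14-mVenusC is a mammalian expression plasmid of roughly 6 kb built on the pcDNA3 backbone. It encodes the methyl-CpG-binding domain (MBD) of human MBD1 fused to the C-terminal fragment of a split mVenus fluorescent protein. It is maintained in E. coli at high copy through a ColE1/pUC-type origin with ampicillin selection (AmpR), and also carries an f1 origin. For stable selection in mammalian cells, an SV40 early promoter drives a neomycin phosphotransferase gene terminated by an SV40 poly(A) signal, conferring G418 resistance.

The fusion is transcribed from the CMV immediate-early enhancer/promoter and terminated by the bovine growth hormone poly(A) signal. T7 and SP6 phage promoters flank the cassette, as is standard for pcDNA3. According to the catalogue entry, a 3xFLAG tag sits at the N-terminus of the insert. The automated annotation does not call this tag, but it does detect the MBD1 fragment (spanning the sequence numbering origin) followed by a portion of the VC155-type mVenus C-terminal fragment. The "14" in the name probably refers to a linker between the two parts, but the record does not define it. Short matches to attL3, an HIV-1 LTR, ble and lacI are small fragments and are probably annotation artefacts or backbone remnants rather than functional elements.

The construct serves as one half of a bimolecular fluorescence complementation sensor. The MBD module reads 5-methylcytosine in CpG context, and fluorescence is reconstituted only when the mVenusC half is brought close to a partner protein carrying the complementary N-terminal mVenus fragment. The associated publication describes such modular sensors for live-cell detection of epigenetic signals at endogenous genomic sites, but the partner construct is not part of this record.
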