Features (pLannotate 1.2.2; 23 found; start..end, strand, type, name):
    115..202     +  CDS            VC155 (fragment): C-terminal fragment of mVenus for use in bimolecular fluorescence complementation (BiFC) (Kodama and Hu, 2010)
    224..242     -  promoter       SP6 promoter: promoter for bacteriophage SP6 RNA polymerase
    268..492     +  polyA_signal   bGH poly(A) signal: bovine growth hormone polyadenylation signal
    496..517     +  promoter       SV40 promoter (fragment): SV40 enhancer and early promoter
    538..966     +  rep_origin     f1 ori (sequence partly withheld): f1 bacteriophage origin of replication; arrow indicates direction of (+) strand synthesis
    980..1309    +  promoter       SV40 promoter: SV40 enhancer and early promoter
   1376..2167    +  CDS            neo: KKA2_KLEPN - Also known as kan, nptII. Experimental evidence at protein level: Swiss-Prot protein existence level 1. Resistance to kanamycin, neomycin, paromomycin, ribostamycin, butirosin and gentamicin B. From Klebsiella pneumoniae.
   2191..2349    +  CDS            ble (fragment): BLE_KLEPN - Experimental evidence at protein level: Swiss-Prot protein existence level 1. Binding protein with a strong affinity to the bleomycin family of antibiotics. Binds to CL990; an antimitotic-antibiotic compound. From Klebsiella pneumoniae.
   2344..2465    +  polyA_signal   SV40 poly(A) signal: SV40 polyadenylation signal
   2538..2554    -  protein_bind   lac operator: The lac repressor binds to the lac operator to inhibit transcription in E. coli. This inhibition can be relieved by adding lactose or isopropyl-β-D-thiogalactopyranoside (IPTG). lac repressor encoded by lacI
   2562..2592    -  promoter       lac promoter: promoter for the E. coli lac operon
   2607..2628    -  protein_bind   CAP binding site: CAP binding activates transcription in the presence of cAMP. E. coli catabolite activator protein
   2641..2733    -  CDS            lacI (fragment): lac repressor; lacI; The lac repressor binds to the lac operator to inhibit transcription in E. coli. This inhibition can be relieved by adding lactose or isopropyl-β-D-thiogalactopyranoside (IPTG).
   2916..3504    -  rep_origin     ori: high-copy-number ColE1/pMB1/pBR322/pUC origin of replication
   3675..4535    -  CDS            AmpR: β-lactamase; bla; confers resistance to ampicillin, carbenicillin, and related antibiotics
   4536..4640    -  promoter       AmpR promoter: bla
   4699..4751    -  misc_feature   bom (fragment): basis of mobility region from pBR322
   4906..5285    +  enhancer       CMV enhancer: human cytomegalovirus immediate early enhancer
   5286..5489    +  promoter       CMV promoter: human cytomegalovirus (CMV) immediate early promoter
   5485..5518    +  LTR            5' LTR (truncated) (fragment): truncated 5' long terminal repeat (LTR) from HIV-1
   5534..5552    +  promoter       T7 promoter: promoter for bacteriophage T7 RNA polymerase
   5575..5647    +  protein_bind   attL3 (fragment): mutant version of attL; recombination site for the Gateway® LR reaction LR Clonase™
   5714..79      +  CDS            MBD1 (fragment) (across the origin): MBD1_HUMAN - Also known as CXXC3, PCM1. Experimental evidence at protein level: Swiss-Prot protein existence level 1. Transcriptional repressor that binds CpG islands in promoters where the DNA is methylated at position 5 of cytosine within CpG dinucleotides. Binding is abolished by the presence of 7-mG that is produced by DNA damage by methylmethanesulfonate (MMS). Acts as transcriptional repressor and plays a role in gene silencing by recruiting ATF7IP, which in turn recruits factors such as the histone methyltransferase SETDB1. Probably forms a complex with SETDB1 and ATF7IP that represses
>Addgene plasmid #191393 | pcDNA3 Flag-MBD1-14-mVenusC | addgene full sequence | sequence record 380200 | Addgene NGS Result
GCCTTCAAGGCCAGCCAAGACTCGGAAACGTCAGGTTGGACCCCAGAGTGGTGAGGTCAGGAAGGAGGCC
CCGATCGATGGTGGCGGTGGCTCTGGAGGTGGTGGGTCCTCCGGAGACCCCAACGAGAAGCGCGATCACA
TGGTCCTGCTGGAGTTCGTGACCGCCGCCGGGATCACTCTCGGCATGGACGAGCTGTACAAGTAATAATC
TAGAGGGCCCTATTCTATAGTGTCACCTAAATGCTAGAGCTCGCTGATCAGCCTCGACTGTGCCTTCTAG
TTGCCAGCCATCTGTTGTTTGCCCCTCCCCCGTGCCTTCCTTGACCCTGGAAGGTGCCACTCCCACTGTC
CTTTCCTAATAAAATGAGGAAATTGCATCGCATTGTCTGAGTAGGTGTCATTCTATTCTGGGGGGTGGGG
TGGGGCAGGACAGCAAGGGGGAGGATTGGGAAGACAATAGCAGGCATGCTGGGGATGCGGTGGGCTCTAT
GGCTTCTGAGGCGGAAAGAACCAGCTGGGGCTCTAGGGGGTATCCCC
[124 nt withheld, positions 538-661]
C
[91 nt withheld, positions 663-753]
A
[49 nt withheld, positions 755-803]
CCTTTGACGTTGGAGTCCACGTTCTTT
[37 nt withheld, positions 831-867]
ACCCTATCTCGGTCTATTCTTTTGATTTATAAGGGATTTTGCCGATTTCGGCCTATTGGTTAAAAAATGA
GCTGATTTAACAAAAATTTAACGCGAATTAATTCTGTGGAATGTGTGTCAGTTAGGGTGTGGAAAGTCCC
CAGGCTCCCCAGCAGGCAGAAGTATGCAAAGCATGCATCTCAATTAGTCAGCAACCAGGTGTGGAAAGTC
CCCAGGCTCCCCAGCAGGCAGAAGTATGCAAAGCATGCATCTCAATTAGTCAGCAACCATAGTCCCGCCC
CTAACTCCGCCCATCCCGCCCCTAACTCCGCCCAGTTCCGCCCATTCTCCGCCCCATGGCTGACTAATTT
TTTTTATTTATGCAGAGGCCGAGGCCGCCTCTGCCTCTGAGCTATTCCAGAAGTAGTGAGGAGGCTTTTT
TGGAGGCCTAGGCTTTTGCAAAAAGCTCCCGGGAGCTTGTATATCCATTTTCGGATCTGATCAAGAGACA
GGATGAGGATCGTTTCGCATGATTGAACAAGATGGATTGCACGCAGGTTCTCCGGCCGCTTGGGTGGAGA
GGCTATTCGGCTATGACTGGGCACAACAGACAATCGGCTGCTCTGATGCCGCCGTGTTCCGGCTGTCAGC
GCAGGGGCGCCCGGTTCTTTTTGTCAAGACCGACCTGTCCGGTGCCCTGAATGAACTGCAGGACGAGGCA
GCGCGGCTATCGTGGCTGGCCACGACGGGCGTTCCTTGCGCAGCTGTGCTCGACGTTGTCACTGAAGCGG
GAAGGGACTGGCTGCTATTGGGCGAAGTGCCGGGGCAGGATCTCCTGTCATCTCACCTTGCTCCTGCCGA
GAAAGTATCCATCATGGCTGATGCAATGCGGCGGCTGCATACGCTTGATCCGGCTACCTGCCCATTCGAC
CACCAAGCGAAACATCGCATCGAGCGAGCACGTACTCGGATGGAAGCCGGTCTTGTCGATCAGGATGATC
TGGACGAAGAGCATCAGGGGCTCGCGCCAGCCGAACTGTTCGCCAGGCTCAAGGCGCGCATGCCCGACGG
CGAGGATCTCGTCGTGACCCATGGCGATGCCTGCTTGCCGAATATCATGGTGGAAAATGGCCGCTTTTCT
GGATTCATCGACTGTGGCCGGCTGGGTGTGGCGGACCGCTATCAGGACATAGCGTTGGCTACCCGTGATA
TTGCTGAAGAGCTTGGCGGCGAATGGGCTGACCGCTTCCTCGTGCTTTACGGTATCGCCGCTCCCGATTC
GCAGCGCATCGCCTTCTATCGCCTTCTTGACGAGTTCTTCTGAGCGGGACTCTGGGGTTCGAAATGACCG
ACCAAGCGACGCCCAACCTGCCATCACGAGATTTCGATTCCACCGCCGCCTTCTATGAAAGGTTGGGCTT
CGGAATCGTTTTCCGGGACGCCGGCTGGATGATCCTCCAGCGCGGGGATCTCATGCTGGAGTTCTTCGCC
CACCCCAACTTGTTTATTGCAGCTTATAATGGTTACAAATAAAGCAATAGCATCACAAATTTCACAAATA
AAGCATTTTTTTCACTGCATTCTAGTTGTGGTTTGTCCAAACTCATCAATGTATCTTATCATGTCTGTAT
ACCGTCGACCTCTAGCTAGAGCTTGGCGTAATCATGGTCATAGCTGTTTCCTGTGTGAAATTGTTATCCG
CTCACAATTCCACACAACATACGAGCCGGAAGCATAAAGTGTAAAGCCTGGGGTGCCTAATGAGTGAGCT
AACTCACATTAATTGCGTTGCGCTCACTGCCCGCTTTCCAGTCGGGAAACCTGTCGTGCCAGCTGCATTA
ATGAATCGGCCAACGCGCGGGGAGAGGCGGTTTGCGTATTGGGCGCTCTTCCGCTTCCTCGCTCACTGAC
TCGCTGCGCTCGGTCGTTCGGCTGCGGCGAGCGGTATCAGCTCACTCAAAGGCGGTAATACGGTTATCCA
CAGAATCAGGGGATAACGCAGGAAAGAACATGTGAGCAAAAGGCCAGCAAAAGGCCAGGAACCGTAAAAA
GGCCGCGTTGCTGGCGTTTTTCCATAGGCTCCGCCCCCCTGACGAGCATCACAAAAATCGACGCTCAAGT
CAGAGGTGGCGAAACCCGACAGGACTATAAAGATACCAGGCGTTTCCCCCTGGAAGCTCCCTCGTGCGCT
CTCCTGTTCCGACCCTGCCGCTTACCGGATACCTGTCCGCCTTTCTCCCTTCGGGAAGCGTGGCGCTTTC
TCATAGCTCACGCTGTAGGTATCTCAGTTCGGTGTAGGTCGTTCGCTCCAAGCTGGGCTGTGTGCACGAA
CCCCCCGTTCAGCCCGACCGCTGCGCCTTATCCGGTAACTATCGTCTTGAGTCCAACCCGGTAAGACACG
ACTTATCGCCACTGGCAGCAGCCACTGGTAACAGGATTAGCAGAGCGAGGTATGTAGGCGGTGCTACAGA
GTTCTTGAAGTGGTGGCCTAACTACGGCTACACTAGAAGAACAGTATTTGGTATCTGCGCTCTGCTGAAG
CCAGTTACCTTCGGAAAAAGAGTTGGTAGCTCTTGATCCGGCAAACAAACCACCGCTGGTAGCGGTGGTT
TTTTTGTTTGCAAGCAGCAGATTACGCGCAGAAAAAAAGGATCTCAAGAAGATCCTTTGATCTTTTCTAC
GGGGTCTGACGCTCAGTGGAACGAAAACTCACGTTAAGGGATTTTGGTCATGAGATTATCAAAAAGGATC
TTCACCTAGATCCTTTTAAATTAAAAATGAAGTTTTAAATCAATCTAAAGTATATATGAGTAAACTTGGT
CTGACAGTTACCAATGCTTAATCAGTGAGGCACCTATCTCAGCGATCTGTCTATTTCGTTCATCCATAGT
TGCCTGACTCCCCGTCGTGTAGATAACTACGATACGGGAGGGCTTACCATCTGGCCCCAGTGCTGCAATG
ATACCGCGAGACCCACGCTCACCGGCTCCAGATTTATCAGCAATAAACCAGCCAGCCGGAAGGGCCGAGC
GCAGAAGTGGTCCTGCAACTTTATCCGCCTCCATCCAGTCTATTAATTGTTGCCGGGAAGCTAGAGTAAG
TAGTTCGCCAGTTAATAGTTTGCGCAACGTTGTTGCCATTGCTACAGGCATCGTGGTGTCACGCTCGTCG
TTTGGTATGGCTTCATTCAGCTCCGGTTCCCAACGATCAAGGCGAGTTACATGATCCCCCATGTTGTGCA
AAAAAGCGGTTAGCTCCTTCGGTCCTCCGATCGTTGTCAGAAGTAAGTTGGCCGCAGTGTTATCACTCAT
GGTTATGGCAGCACTGCATAATTCTCTTACTGTCATGCCATCCGTAAGATGCTTTTCTGTGACTGGTGAG
TACTCAACCAAGTCATTCTGAGAATAGTGTATGCGGCGACCGAGTTGCTCTTGCCCGGCGTCAATACGGG
ATAATACCGCGCCACATAGCAGAACTTTAAAAGTGCTCATCATTGGAAAACGTTCTTCGGGGCGAAAACT
CTCAAGGATCTTACCGCTGTTGAGATCCAGTTCGATGTAACCCACTCGTGCACCCAACTGATCTTCAGCA
TCTTTTACTTTCACCAGCGTTTCTGGGTGAGCAAAAACAGGAAGGCAAAATGCCGCAAAAAAGGGAATAA
GGGCGACACGGAAATGTTGAATACTCATACTCTTCCTTTTTCAATATTATTGAAGCATTTATCAGGGTTA
TTGTCTCATGAGCGGATACATATTTGAATGTATTTAGAAAAATAAACAAATAGGGGTTCCGCGCACATTT
CCCCGAAAAGTGCCACCTGACGTCGACGGATCGGGAGATCTCCCGATCCCCTATGGTGCACTCTCAGTAC
AATCTGCTCTGATGCCGCATAGTTAAGCCAGTATCTGCTCCCTGCTTGTGTGTTGGAGGTCGCTGAGTAG
TGCGCGAGCAAAATTTAAGCTACAACAAGGCAAGGCTTGACCGACAATTGCATGAAGAATCTGCTTAGGG
TTAGGCGTTTTGCGCTGCTTCGCGATGTACGGGCCAGATATACGCGTTGACATTGATTATTGACTAGTTA
TTAATAGTAATCAATTACGGGGTCATTAGTTCATAGCCCATATATGGAGTTCCGCGTTACATAACTTACG
GTAAATGGCCCGCCTGGCTGACCGCCCAACGACCCCCGCCCATTGACGTCAATAATGACGTATGTTCCCA
TAGTAACGCCAATAGGGACTTTCCATTGACGTCAATGGGTGGAGTATTTACGATAAACTGCCCACTTGGC
AGTACATCAAGTGTATCATATGCCAAGTACGCCCCCTATTGACGTCAATGACGGTAAATGGCCCGCCTGG
CATTATGCCCAGTACATGACCTTATGGGACTTTCCTACTTGGCAGTACATCTACGTATTAGTCATCGCTA
TTACCATGGTGATGCGGTTTTGGCAGTACATCAATGGGCGTGGATAGCGGTTTGACTCACGGGGATTTCC
AAGTCTCCACCCCATTGACGTCAATGGGAGTTTGTTTTGGCACCAAAATCAACGGGACTTTCCAAAATGT
CGTAACAACTCCGCCCCATTGACGCAAATGGGCGGTAGGCGTGTACGGTGGGAGGTCTATATAAGCAGAG
CTCTCTGGCTAACTAGAGAACCCACTGCTTACTGGCTTATCGAAATTAATACGACTCACTATAGGGAGAC
CCAAGCTTCTCGGGCCCAATAATCATTTTATTTTGACTGATAGTGACCTGTTCGTTGCAACAAATTGATG
AGCAATGCTTTTTTATAATGGACTATAAGGACCACGACGGAGACTACAAGGATCATGATATTGATTACAA
AGACGATGACGATAAGATGGCTGAGGACTGGCTGGACTGCCCGGCCCTGGGCCCTGGCTGGAAGCGCCGC
GAAGTCTTTCGCAAGTCAGGGGCCACCTGTGGACGCTCAGACACCTATTACCAGAGCCCCACAGGAGACA
GGATCCGAAGCAAAGTTGAGCTGACTCGATACCTGGGCCCTGCGTGTGATCTCACCCTCTTCGACTTCAA
ACAAGGCATCTTGTGCTATCCAGCCCCCAAGGCCCATCCCGTGGCGGTTGCCAGCAAGAAGCGAAAGAA
